>Addgene plasmid #81748 | pDONR223_PIK3R1_WT | addgene full sequence | sequence record 168834 | Addgene NGS Result
CTTTCCTGCGTTATCCCCTGATTCTGTGGATAACCGTATTACCGCCTTTGAGTGAGCTGATACCGCTCGC
CGCAGCCGAACGACCGAGCGCAGCGAGTCAGTGAGCGAGGAAGCGGAAGAGCGCCCAATACGCAAACCGC
CTCTCCCCGCGCGTTGGCCGATTCATTAATGCAGCTGGCACGACAGGTTTCCCGACTGGAAAGCGGGCAG
TGAGCGCAACGCAATTAATACGCGTACCGCTAGCCAGGAAGAGTTTGTAGAAACGCAAAAAGGCCATCCG
TCAGGATGGCCTTCTGCTTAGTTTGATGCCTGGCAGTTTATGGCGGGCGTCCTGCCCGCCACCCTCCGGG
CCGTTGCTTCACAACGTTCAAATCCGCTCCCGGCGGATTTGTCCTACTCAGGAGAGCGTTCACCGACAAA
CAACAGATAAAACGAAAGGCCCAGTCTTCCGACTGAGCCTTTCGTTTTATTTGATGCCTGGCAGTTCCCT
ACTCTCGCGTTAACGCTAGCATGGATGTTTTCCCAGTCACGACGTTGTAAAACGACGGCCAGTCTTAAGC
TCGGGCCCCAAATAATGATTTTATTTTGACTGATAGTGACCTGTTCGTTGCAACAAATTGATGAGCAATG
CTTTTTTATAATGCCAACTTTGTACAAAAAAGTTGGCATGTACAATACTGTTTGGAATATGGAAGACCTG
GATTTAGAATATGCCAAGACAGATATAAATTGTGGCACAGACTTGATGTTTTATATAGAAATGGACCCAC
CAGCACTGCCTCCTAAACCACCAAAACCTACTACTGTAGCCAACAACGGTATGAATAACAATATGTCCTT
ACAAGATGCTGAATGGTACTGGGGAGATATCTCGAGGGAAGAAGTGAATGAAAAACTTCGAGATACAGCA
GACGGGACCTTTTTGGTACGAGATGCGTCTACTAAAATGCATGGTGATTATACTCTTACACTAAGGAAAG
GGGGAAATAACAAATTAATCAAAATATTTCATCGAGATGGGAAATATGGCTTCTCTGACCCATTAACCTT
CAGTTCTGTGGTTGAATTAATAAACCACTACCGGAATGAATCTCTAGCTCAGTATAATCCCAAATTGGAT
GTGAAATTACTTTATCCAGTATCCAAATACCAACAGGATCAAGTTGTCAAAGAAGATAATATTGAAGCTG
TAGGGAAAAAATTACATAAATATAACACTCAGTTTCAAGAAAAAAGTCGAGAATATGATAGATTATATGA
AGAATATACCCGCACATCCCAGGAAATCCAAATGAAAAGGACAGCTATTGAAGCATTTAATGAAACCATA
AAAATATTTGAAGAACAGTGCCAGACCCAAGAGCGGTACAGCAAAGAATACATAGAAAAGTTTAAACGTG
AAGGCAATGAGAAAGAAATACAAAGGATTATGCATAATTATGATAAGTTGAAGTCTCGAATCAGTGAAAT
TATTGACAGTAGAAGAAGATTGGAAGAAGACTTGAAGAAGCAGGCAGCTGAGTATCGAGAAATTGACAAA
CGTATGAACAGCATTAAACCAGACCTTATCCAGCTGAGAAAGACGAGAGACCAATACTTGATGTGGTTGA
CTCAAAAAGGTGTTCGGCAAAAGAAGTTGAACGAGTGGTTGGGCAATGAAAACACTGAAGACCAATATTC
ACTGGTGGAAGATGATGAAGATTTGCCCCATCATGATGAGAAGACATGGAATGTTGGAAGCAGCAACCGA
AACAAAGCTGAAAACCTGTTGCGAGGGAAGCGAGATGGCACTTTTCTTGTCCGGGAGAGCAGTAAACAGG
GCTGCTATGCCTGCTCTGTAGTGGTGGACGGCGAAGTAAAGCATTGTGTCATAAACAAAACAGCAACTGG
CTATGGCTTTGCCGAGCCCTATAACTTGTACAGCTCTCTGAAAGAACTGGTGCTACATTACCAACACACC
TCCCTTGTGCAGCACAACGACTCCCTCAATGTCACACTAGCCTACCCAGTATATGCACAGCAGAGGCGAT
GCCCAACTTTCTTGTACAAAGTTGGCATTATAAGAAAGCATTGCTTATCAATTTGTTGCAACGAACAGGT
CACTATCAGTCAAAATAAAATCATTATTTGCCATCCAGCTGATATCCCCTATAGTGAGTCGTATTACATG
GTCATAGCTGTTTCCTGGCAGCTCTGGCCCGTGTCTCAAAATCTCTGATGTTACATTGCACAAGATAAAA
ATATATCATCATGCCTCCTCTAGACCAGCCAGGACAGAAATGCCTCGACTTCGCTGCTACCCAAGGTTGC
CGGGTGACGCACACCGTGGAAACGGATGAAGGCACGAACCCAGTGGACATAAGCCTGTTCGGTTCGTAAG
CTGTAATGCAAGTAGCGTATGCGCTCACGCAACTGGTCCAGAACCTTGACCGAACGCAGCGGTGGTAACG
GCGCAGTGGCGGTTTTCATGGCTTGTTATGACTGTTTTTTTGGGGTACAGTCTATGCCTCGGGCATCCAA
GCAGCAAGCGCGTTACGCCGTGGGTCGATGTTTGATGTTATGGAGCAGCAACGATGTTACGCAGCAGGGC
AGTCGCCCTAAAACAAAGTTAAACATTATGAGGGAAGCGGTGATCGCCGAAGTATCGACTCAACTATCAG
AGGTAGTTGGCGTCATCGAGCGCCATCTCGAACCGACGTTGCTGGCCGTACATTTGTACGGCTCCGCAGT
GGATGGCGGCCTGAAGCCACACAGTGATATTGATTTGCTGGTTACGGTGACCGTAAGGCTTGATGAAACA
ACGCGGCGAGCTTTGATCAACGACCTTTTGGAAACTTCGGCTTCCCCTGGAGAGAGCGAGATTCTCCGCG
CTGTAGAAGTCACCATTGTTGTGCACGACGACATCATTCCGTGGCGTTATCCAGCTAAGCGCGAACTGCA
ATTTGGAGAATGGCAGCGCAATGACATTCTTGCAGGTATCTTCGAGCCAGCCACGATCGACATTGATCTG
GCTATCTTGCTGACAAAAGCAAGAGAACATAGCGTTGCCTTGGTAGGTCCAGCGGCGGAGGAACTCTTTG
ATCCGGTTCCTGAACAGGATCTATTTGAGGCGCTAAATGAAACCTTAACGCTATGGAACTCGCCGCCCGA
CTGGGCTGGCGATGAGCGAAATGTAGTGCTTACGTTGTCCCGCATTTGGTACAGCGCAGTAACCGGCAAA
ATCGCGCCGAAGGATGTCGCTGCCGACTGGGCAATGGAGCGCCTGCCGGCCCAGTATCAGCCCGTCATAC
TTGAAGCTAGACAGGCTTATCTTGGACAAGAAGAAGATCGCTTGGCCTCGCGCGCAGATCAGTTGGAAGA
ATTTGTCCACTACGTGAAAGGCGAGATCACCAAGGTAGTCGGCAAATAACCCTCGAGCCACCCATGACCA
AAATCCCTTAACGTGAGTTACGCGTCGTTCCACTGAGCGTCAGACCCCGTAGAAAAGATCAAAGGATCTT
CTTGAGATCCTTTTTTTCTGCGCGTAATCTGCTGCTTGCAAACAAAAAAACCACCGCTACCAGCGGTGGT
TTGTTTGCCGGATCAAGAGCTACCAACTCTTTTTCCGAAGGTAACTGGCTTCAGCAGAGCGCAGATACCA
AATACTGTTCTTCTAGTGTAGCCGTAGTTAGGCCACCACTTCAAGAACTCTGTAGCACCGCCTACATACC
TCGCTCTGCTAATCCTGTTACCAGTGGCTGCTGCCAGTGGCGATAAGTCGTGTCTTACCGGGTTGGACTC
AAGACGATAGTTACCGGATAAGGCGCAGCGGTCGGGCTGAACGGGGGGTTCGTGCACACAGCCCAGCTTG
GAGCGAACGACCTACACCGAACTGAGATACCTACAGCGTGAGCTATGAGAAAGCGCCACGCTTCCCGAAG
GGAGAAAGGCGGACAGGTATCCGGTAAGCGGCAGGGTCGGAACAGGAGAGCGCACGAGGGAGCTTCCAGG
GGGAAACGCCTGGTATCTTTATAGTCCTGTCGGGTTTCGCCACCTCTGACTTGAGCGTCGATTTTTGTGA
TGCTCGTCAGGGGGGCGGAGCCTATGGAAAAACGCCAGCAACGCGGCCTTTTTACGGTTCCTGGCCTTTT
GCTGGCCTTTTGCTCACATGTT
Features (pLannotate 1.2.2; 12 found; start..end, strand, type, name):
    121..213     +  CDS            lacI (fragment): lac repressor; lacI; The lac repressor binds to the lac operator to inhibit transcription in E. coli. This inhibition can be relieved by adding lactose or isopropyl-β-D-thiogalactopyranoside (IPTG).
    268..295     -  terminator     rrnB T2 terminator: transcription terminator T2 from the E. coli rrnB gene
    427..470     +  terminator     rrnB T1 terminator: Escherichia coli rrnB; transcription terminator T1 from the E. coli rrnB gene
    517..553     -  CDS            lacZα (fragment): LacZα fragment of β-galactosidase; lacZ fragment
    570..665     +  protein_bind   attL3: mutant version of attL; recombination site for the Gateway® LR reaction LR Clonase™
    668..2020    +  CDS            PIK3R3: P55G_HUMAN - Experimental evidence at protein level: Swiss-Prot protein existence level 1. Binds to activated (phosphorylated) protein-tyrosine kinases through its SH2 domain and regulates their kinase activity. During insulin stimulation, it also binds to IRS-1. From Homo sapiens (Human).
   2032..2130    -  protein_bind   attL2: mutant version of attL; recombination site for the Gateway® LR reaction LR Clonase™
   2148..2166    -  promoter       T7 promoter: promoter for bacteriophage T7 RNA polymerase
   2356..2379    +  promoter       Pc promoter (fragment): intI1 (promoter lies within the coding sequence); class 1 integron promoter
   2555..2611    +  CDS            GmR (fragment): gentamycin acetyltransferase; aacC1; confers resistance to gentamycin
   2618..3409    +  CDS            SmR: aminoglycoside adenylyltransferase (Murphy, 1985); aadA; confers resistance to spectinomycin and streptomycin
   3502..4090    +  rep_origin     ori: high-copy-number ColE1/pMB1/pBR322/pUC origin of replication
