[The description below was written by a language model from this plasmid's Addgene catalogue record and pLannotate feature annotations shown in this document.]
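Description:
pDONR223_PIK3R1_WT is a Gateway entry clone built on the Invitrogen pDONR223 backbone, carrying a human PIK3R1 open reading frame as part of the Target Accelerator Plasmid Collection. It is propagated in E. coli from a high-copy ColE1/pUC-type origin and selected with spectinomycin through the aadA (SmR) aminoglycoside adenylyltransferase gene. Small fragments annotated upstream of that marker (an integron Pc promoter and a piece of a gentamicin resistance gene) appear to be remnants of the cassette from which it was derived. rrnB T1 and T2 terminators sit upstream of the cloning site and help insulate the insert from read-through transcription.

The ORF lies between two attL recombination sites, so it can be moved by an LR Clonase reaction into any compatible destination vector. The entry clone has no promoter for the insert, and expression depends entirely on the destination vector; a T7 promoter flanks one attL site as a backbone element. The clone is in the "open" configuration, with no stop codon directly after the insert, which permits C-terminal fusions to tags encoded in the destination vector.

A few points in the record do not line up. The name says WT, yet the mutation field lists E181K. The automated annotation labels the roughly 1.35 kb coding region as PIK3R3 (p55-gamma). This may reflect homology among PI3K regulatory subunits, and the length would fit a shorter PIK3R1 isoform rather than full-length p85-alpha, but the record does not resolve this. The first recombination site is also called attL3 where attL1 would be expected. The collection was assembled for systematic functional testing of cancer-associated alleles, with clones like this one serving as the source of ORFs for expression constructs.
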