Addgene plasmid #81748: pDONR223_PIK3R1_WT
Purpose: Gateway Donor vector containing PIK3R1 , part of the Target Accelerator Plasmid Collection.
Depositing lab: Jesse Boehm & William Hahn & David Root. Depositing organization: Broad Institute. Publication: Systematic Functional Interrogation of Rare Cancer Variants Identifies Oncogenic Alleles. Kim E, Ilic N, Shrestha Y, Zou L, Kamburov A, Zhu C, Yang X, Lubonja R, Tran N, Nguyen C, Lawrence MS, Piccioni F, Bagul M, Doench JG, Chouinard CR, Wu X, Hogstrom L, Natoli T, Tamayo P, Horn H, Corsello SM, Lage K, Root DE, Subramanian A, Golub TR, Getz G, Boehm JS, Hahn WC. Cancer Discov. 2016 Jul;6(7):714-26. doi: 10.1158/2159-8290.CD-16-0160. Epub 2016 May 4. PubMed 27147599.
Backbone
  Vector backbone: pDONR223
  Backbone manufacturer: Invitrogen
  Backbone size w/o insert (bp): 2790
  Vector type: Gateway Entry vector
Growth in bacteria
  Bacterial resistance: Spectinomycin, 50 μg/mL
  Growth temperature: 37°C
  Growth strain: DH5alpha
  Copy number: High Copy
Gene/Insert
  Gene/Insert name: PIK3R1 (alt name: NM_181504.3)
  Species: H. sapiens (human)
  Mutation: E181K
  Entrez Gene: PIK3R1 (a.k.a. AGM7, GRB1, IMD36, p85, p85-ALPHA, p85alpha)
  Promoter: None
  Cloning method: Gateway Cloning
  Sequencing primers: 5′ M13pUC-fwd; 3′ M13-Rev
Terms and licenses: Academic/Nonprofit Terms; Industry Terms: Not Available to Industry
Depositor comments: Open state: NO stop codon immediately follows insert
How to cite: pDONR223_PIK3R1_WT was a gift from Jesse Boehm & William Hahn & David Root (Addgene plasmid # 81748 ; http://n2t.net/addgene:81748 ; RRID:Addgene_81748)
