>Addgene plasmid #81748 | pDONR223_PIK3R1_WT | depositor partial sequence | sequence record 155067 | Insert sequence
ATGTACAATACTGTTTGGAATATGGAAGACCTGGATTTAGAATATGCCAAGACAGATATAAATTGTGGCA
CAGACTTGATGTTTTATATAGAAATGGACCCACCAGCACTGCCTCCTAAACCACCAAAACCTACTACTGT
AGCCAACAACGGTATGAATAACAATATGTCCTTACAAGATGCTGAATGGTACTGGGGAGATATCTCGAGG
GAAGAAGTGAATGAAAAACTTCGAGATACAGCAGACGGGACCTTTTTGGTACGAGATGCGTCTACTAAAA
TGCATGGTGATTATACTCTTACACTAAGGAAAGGGGGAAATAACAAATTAATCAAAATATTTCATCGAGA
TGGGAAATATGGCTTCTCTGACCCATTAACCTTCAGTTCTGTGGTTGAATTAATAAACCACTACCGGAAT
GAATCTCTAGCTCAGTATAATCCCAAATTGGATGTGAAATTACTTTATCCAGTATCCAAATACCAACAGG
ATCAAGTTGTCAAAGAAGATAATATTGAAGCTGTAGGGAAAAAATTACATAAATATAACACTCAGTTTCA
AGAAAAAAGTCGAGAATATGATAGATTATATGAAGAATATACCCGCACATCCCAGGAAATCCAAATGAAA
AGGACAGCTATTGAAGCATTTAATGAAACCATAAAAATATTTGAAGAACAGTGCCAGACCCAAGAGCGGT
ACAGCAAAGAATACATAGAAAAGTTTAAACGTGAAGGCAATGAGAAAGAAATACAAAGGATTATGCATAA
TTATGATAAGTTGAAGTCTCGAATCAGTGAAATTATTGACAGTAGAAGAAGATTGGAAGAAGACTTGAAG
AAGCAGGCAGCTGAGTATCGAGAAATTGACAAACGTATGAACAGCATTAAACCAGACCTTATCCAGCTGA
GAAAGACGAGAGACCAATACTTGATGTGGTTGACTCAAAAAGGTGTTCGGCAAAAGAAGTTGAACGAGTG
GTTGGGCAATGAAAACACTGAAGACCAATATTCACTGGTGGAAGATGATGAAGATTTGCCCCATCATGAT
GAGAAGACATGGAATGTTGGAAGCAGCAACCGAAACAAAGCTGAAAACCTGTTGCGAGGGAAGCGAGATG
GCACTTTTCTTGTCCGGGAGAGCAGTAAACAGGGCTGCTATGCCTGCTCTGTAGTGGTGGACGGCGAAGT
AAAGCATTGTGTCATAAACAAAACAGCAACTGGCTATGGCTTTGCCGAGCCCTATAACTTGTACAGCTCT
CTGAAAGAACTGGTGCTACATTACCAACACACCTCCCTTGTGCAGCACAACGACTCCCTCAATGTCACAC
TAGCCTACCCAGTATATGCACAGCAGAGGCGA
