>Addgene plasmid #81748 | pDONR223_PIK3R1_WT | addgene partial sequence | sequence record 160374 | M13-F20 5'-TGTAAAACGACGGCCAGT-3'
TTTTATTTTGACTGATAGTGACCTGTTCGTTGCAACAAATTGATGAGCAATGCTTTTTTATAATGCCAAC
TTTGTACAAAAAAGTTGGCATGTACAATACTGTTTGGAATATGGAAGACCTGGATTTAGAATATGCCAAG
ACAGATATAAATTGTGGCACAGACTTGATGTTTTATATAGAAATGGACCCACCAGCACTGCCTCCTAAAC
CACCAAAACCTACTACTGTAGCCAACAACGGTATGAATAACAATATGTCCTTACAAGATGCTGAATGGTA
CTGGGGAGATATCTCGAGGGAAGAAGTGAATGAAAAACTTCGAGATACAGCAGACGGGACCTTTTTGGTA
CGAGATGCGTCTACTAAAATGCATGGTGATTATACTCTTACACTAAGGAAAGGGGGAAATAACAAATTAA
TCAAAATATTTCATCGAGATGGGAAATATGGCTTCTCTGACCCATTAACCTTCAGTTCTGTGGTTGAATT
AATAAACCACTACCGGAATGAATCTCTAGCTCAGTATAATCCCAAATTGGATGTGAAATTACTTTATCCA
GTATCCAAATACCAACAGGATCAAGTTGTCAAAGAAGATAATATTGAAGCTGTAGGGAAAAAATTACATA
AATATAACACTCAGTTTCAAGAAAAAAGTCGAGAATATGATAGATTATATGAAGAATATACCCGCACATC
CCAGGAAATCCAAATGAAAAGGACAGCTATTGAAGCATTTAATGAAACCATAAAAATATTTGAAGAACAG
TGCCAGACCCAAGAGCGGTACAGCAAAGAATACATAGAAAAGTTTAAACGTGAAGGCAATGAGAAAGAAA
TACAAAGGATTATGCATAATTATGATAAGTTGAAGTCTCGAATCAGTGAAATTATTGACAGTAGAAGAAG
ATTGGAAGAAGACTTGAAGAAGCAGGCAGCTGAGTATCGAGAAATTGACAAACGTATGAACAGCATTAAA
CCAGACCTTATCCAGCTGAGAAAGACGAGAGACCAATACTTGATGTGGTTGACTCAAAAAGG
